>Addgene plasmid #144211 | TFORF2591 | addgene full sequence | sequence record 404097 | Addgene NGS Result
TTAATGTAGTCTTATGCAATACTCTTGTAGTCTTGCAACATGGTAACGATGAGTTAGCAACATGCCTTAC
AAGGAGAGAAAAAGCACCGTGCATGCCGATTGGTGGAAGTAAGGTGGTACGATCGTGCCTTATTAGGAAG
GCAACAGACGGGTCTGACATGGATTGGACGAACCACTGAATTGCCGCATTGCAGAGATATTGTATTTAAG
TGCCTAGCTCGATACATAAACGGGTCTCTCTGGTTAGACCAGATCTGAGCCTGGGAGCTCTCTGGCTAAC
TAGGGAACCCACTGCTTAAGCCTCAATAAAGCTTGCCTTGAGTGCTTCAAGTAGTGTGTGCCCGTCTGTT
GTGTGACTCTGGTAACTAGAGATCCCTCAGACCCTTTTAGTCAGTGTGGAAAATCTCTAGCAGTGGCGCC
CGAACAGGGACTTGAAAGCGAAAGGGAAACCAGAGGAGCTCTCTCGACGCAGGACTCGGCTTGCTGAAGC
GCGCACGGCAAGAGGCGAGGGGCGGCGACTGGTGAGTACGCCAAAAATTTTGACTAGCGGAGGCTAGAAG
GAGAGAGATGGGTGCGAGAGCGTCAGTATTAAGCGGGGGAGAATTAGATCGCGATGGGAAAAAATTCGGT
TAAGGCCAGGGGGAAAGAAAAAATATAAATTAAAACATATAGTATGGGCAAGCAGGGAGCTAGAACGATT
CGCAGTTAATCCTGGCCTGTTAGAAACATCAGAAGGCTGTAGACAAATACTGGGACAGCTACAACCATCC
CTTCAGACAGGATCAGAAGAACTTAGATCATTATATAATACAGTAGCAACCCTCTATTGTGTGCATCAAA
GGATAGAGATAAAAGACACCAAGGAAGCTTTAGACAAGATAGAGGAAGAGCAAAACAAAAGTAAGACCAC
CGCACAGCAAGCGGCCGCTGATCTTCAGACCTGGAGGAGGAGATATGAGGGACAATTGGAGAAGTGAATT
ATATAAATATAAAGTAGTAAAAATTGAACCATTAGGAGTAGCACCCACCAAGGCAAAGAGAAGAGTGGTG
CAGAGAGAAAAAAGAGCAGTGGGAATAGGAGCTTTGTTCCTTGGGTTCTTGGGAGCAGCAGGAAGCACTA
TGGGCGCAGCGTCAATGACGCTGACGGTACAGGCCAGACAATTATTGTCTGGTATAGTGCAGCAGCAGAA
CAATTTGCTGAGGGCTATTGAGGCGCAACAGCATCTGTTGCAACTCACAGTCTGGGGCATCAAGCAGCTC
CAGGCAAGAATCCTGGCTGTGGAAAGATACCTAAAGGATCAACAGCTCCTGGGGATTTGGGGTTGCTCTG
GAAAACTCATTTGCACCACTGCTGTGCCTTGGAATGCTAGTTGGAGTAATAAATCTCTGGAACAGATTTG
GAATCACACGACCTGGATGGAGTGGGACAGAGAAATTAACAATTACACAAGCTTAATACACTCCTTAATT
GAAGAATCGCAAAACCAGCAAGAAAAGAATGAACAAGAATTATTGGAATTAGATAAATGGGCAAGTTTGT
GGAATTGGTTTAACATAACAAATTGGCTGTGGTATATAAAATTATTCATAATGATAGTAGGAGGCTTGGT
AGGTTTAAGAATAGTTTTTGCTGTACTTTCTATAGTGAATAGAGTTAGGCAGGGATATTCACCATTATCG
TTTCAGACCCACCTCCCAACCCCGAGGGGACCCATGCATTGCATCTCAATTAGTCAGCAACCAGGTGTGG
AAAGTCCCCAGGCTCCCCAGCAGGCAGAAGTATGCAAAGCATGCGTCTCAATTAGTCAGCAACCATAGTC
CCGCCCCTAACTCCGCCCATCCCGCCCCTAACTCCGCCCAGTTCCGCCCATTCTCCGCCCCATGGCTGAC
TAATTTTTTTTATTTATGCAGAGGCCGAGGCCGCCTCGGCCTCTGAGCTATTCCAGAAGTAGTGAGGAGG
CTTTTTTGGAGGCCTAGGCTTTTGCAAAAAGCTTTCTAGAGGTACCACCGGAGCTTACCATGACCGAGTA
CAAGCCCACGGTGCGCCTCGCCACCCGCGACGACGTCCCCAGGGCCGTACGCACCCTCGCCGCCGCGTTC
GCCGACTACCCCGCCACGCGCCACACCGTCGATCCGGACCGCCACATCGAGCGGGTCACCGAGCTGCAAG
AACTCTTCCTCACGCGCGTCGGGCTCGACATCGGCAAGGTGTGGGTCGCGGACGACGGCGCCGCCGTGGC
GGTCTGGACCACGCCGGAGAGCGTCGAAGCGGGGGCGGTGTTCGCCGAGATCGGCCCGCGCATGGCCGAG
TTGAGCGGTTCCCGGCTGGCCGCGCAGCAACAGATGGAAGGCCTCCTGGCGCCGCACCGGCCCAAGGAGC
CCGCGTGGTTCCTGGCCACCGTCGGCGTCTCGCCCGACCACCAGGGCAAGGGTCTGGGCAGCGCCGTCGT
GCTCCCCGGAGTGGAGGCGGCCGAGCGCGCCGGGGTGCCCGCCTTCCTGGAGACCTCCGCGCCCCGCAAC
CTCCCCTTCTACGAGCGGCTCGGCTTCACCGTCACCGCCGACGTCGAGGTGCCCGAAGGACCGCGCACCT
GGTGCATGACCCGCAAGCCCGGTGCCAGTTAACGAATTCTAGATCTTGAGACAAATGGCAGTATTCATCC
ACAATTTTAAAAGAAAAGGGGGGATTGGGGGGTACAGTGCAGGGGAAAGAATAGTAGACATAATAGCAAC
AGACATACAAACTAAAGAATTACAAAAACAAATTACAAAAATTCAAAATTTTCGGGTTTATTACAGGGAC
AGCAGAGATCCACTTTGGCGCCGGCTCGAGGCCTGCAGGTGCAAAGATGGATAAAGTTTTAAACAGAGAG
GAATCTTTGCAGCTAATGGACCTTCTAGGTCTTGAAAGGAGTGGGAATTGGCTCCGGTGCCCGTCAGTGG
GCAGAGCGCACATCGCCCACAGTCCCCGAGAAGTTGGGGGGAGGGGTCGGCAATTGAACCGGTGCCTAGA
GAAGGTGGCGCGGGGTAAACTGGGAAAGTGATGTCGTGTACTGGCTCCGCCTTTTTCCCGAGGGTGGGGG
AGAACCGTATATAAGTGCAGTAGTCGCCGTGAACGTTCTTTTTCGCAACGGGTTTGCCGCCAGAACACAG
GTAAGTGCCGTGTGTGGTTCCCGCGGGCCTGGCCTCTTTACGGGTTATGGCCCTTGCGTGCCTTGAATTA
CTTCCACCTGGCTGCAGTACGTGATTCTTGATCCCGAGCTTCGGGTTGGAAGTGGGTGGGAGAGTTCGAG
GCCTTGCGCTTAAGGAGCCCCTTCGCCTCGTGCTTGAGTTGAGGCCTGGCCTGGGCGCTGGGGCCGCCGC
GTGCGAATCTGGTGGCACCTTCGCGCCTGTCTCGCTGCTTTCGATAAGTCTCTAGCCATTTAAAATTTTT
GATGACCTGCTGCGACGCTTTTTTTCTGGCAAGATAGTCTTGTAAATGCGGGCCAAGATCTGCACACTGG
TATTTCGGTTTTTGGGGCCGCGGGCGGCGACGGGGCCCGTGCGTCCCAGCGCACATGTTCGGCGAGGCGG
GGCCTGCGAGCGCGGCCACCGAGAATCGGACGGGGGTAGTCTCAAGCTGGCCGGCCTGCTCTGGTGCCTG
GCCTCGCGCCGCCGTGTATCGCCCCGCCCTGGGCGGCAAGGCTGGCCCGGTCGGCACCAGTTGCGTGAGC
GGAAAGATGGCCGCTTCCCGGCCCTGCTGCAGGGAGCTCAAAATGGAGGACGCGGCGCTCGGGAGAGCGG
GCGGGTGAGTCACCCACACAAAGGAAAAGGGCCTTTCCGTCCTCAGCCGTCGCTTCATGTGACTCCACGG
AGTACCGGGCGCCGTCCAGGCACCTCGATTAGTTCTCGAGCTTTTGGAGTACGTCGTCTTTAGGTTGGGG
GGAGGGGTTTTATGCGATGGAGTTTCCCCACACTGAGTGGGTGGAGACTGAAGTTAGGCCAGCTTGGCAC
TTGATGTAATTCTCCTTGGAATTTGCCCTTTTTGAGTTTGGATCTTGGTTCATTCTCAAGCCTCAGACAG
TGGTTCAAAGTTTTTTTCTTCCATTTCAGGTGTCGTGAGGCTAGCACCGCCACC
[1662 nt withheld, positions 4115-5776]
TAGTAATGAACTAGTCCGTAACTTGAAAGTATTTCGATTTCTTGGCTTTATATATCTTGTGGAAAGGACG
AGTGACAGAAACCGAATGCGCTTTGACGCGTTAAGTCGACAATCAACCTCTGGATTACAAAATTTGTGAA
AGATTGACTGGTATTCTTAACTATGTTGCTCCTTTTACGCTATGTGGATACGCTGCTTTAATGCCTTTGT
ATCATGCTATTGCTTCCCGTATGGCTTTCATTTTCTCCTCCTTGTATAAATCCTGGTTGCTGTCTCTTTA
TGAGGAGTTGTGGCCCGTTGTCAGGCAACGTGGCGTGGTGTGCACTGTGTTTGCTGACGCAACCCCCACT
GGTTGGGGCATTGCCACCACCTGTCAGCTCCTTTCCGGGACTTTCGCTTTCCCCCTCCCTATTGCCACGG
CGGAACTCATCGCCGCCTGCCTTGCCCGCTGCTGGACAGGGGCTCGGCTGTTGGGCACTGACAATTCCGT
GGTGTTGTCGGGGAAATCATCGTCCTTTCCTTGGCTGCTCGCCTGTGTTGCCACCTGGATTCTGCGCGGG
ACGTCCTTCTGCTACGTCCCTTCGGCCCTCAATCCAGCGGACCTTCCTTCCCGCGGCCTGCTGCCGGCTC
TGCGGCCTCTTCCGCGTCTTCGCCTTCGCCCTCAGACGAGTCGGATCTCCCTTTGGGCCGCCTCCCCGCG
TCGACTTTAAGACCAATGACTTACAAGGCAGCTGTAGATCTTAGCCACTTTTTAAAAGAAAAGGGGGGAC
TGGAAGGGCTAATTCACTCCCAACGAAGACAAGATCTGCTTTTTGCTTGTACTGGGTCTCTCTGGTTAGA
CCAGATCTGAGCCTGGGAGCTCTCTGGCTAACTAGGGAACCCACTGCTTAAGCCTCAATAAAGCTTGCCT
TGAGTGCTTCAAGTAGTGTGTGCCCGTCTGTTGTGTGACTCTGGTAACTAGAGATCCCTCAGACCCTTTT
AGTCAGTGTGGAAAATCTCTAGCAGTACGTATAGTAGTTCATGTCATCTTATTATTCAGTATTTATAACT
TGCAAAGAAATGAATATCAGAGAGTGAGAGGAACTTGTTTATTGCAGCTTATAATGGTTACAAATAAAGC
AATAGCATCACAAATTTCACAAATAAAGCATTTTTTTCACTGCATTCTAGTTGTGGTTTGTCCAAACTCA
TCAATGTATCTTATCATGTCTGGCTCTAGCTATCCCGCCCCTAACTCCGCCCATCCCGCCCCTAACTCCG
CCCAGTTCCGCCCATTCTCCGCCCCATGGCTGACTAATTTTTTTTATTTATGCAGAGGCCGAGGCCGCCT
CGGCCTCTGAGCTATTCCAGAAGTAGTGAGGAGGCTTTTTTGGAGGCCTAGGGACGTACCCAATTCGCCC
TATAGTGAGTCGTATTACGCGCGCTCACTGGCCGTCGTTTTACAACGTCGTGACTGGGAAAACCCTGGCG
TTACCCAACTTAATCGCCTTGCAGCACATCCCCCTTTCGCCAGCTGGCGTAATAGCGAAGAGGCCCGCAC
CGATCGCCCTTCCCAACAGTTGCGCAGCCTGAATGGCGAATGGG
[124 nt withheld, positions 7361-7484]
C
[91 nt withheld, positions 7486-7576]
A
[49 nt withheld, positions 7578-7626]
CCTTTGACGTTGGAGTCCACGTTCTTT
[37 nt withheld, positions 7654-7690]
ACCCTATCTCGGTCTATTCTTTTGATTTATAAGGGATTTTGCCGATTTCGGCCTATTGGTTAAAAAATGA
GCTGATTTAACAAAAATTTAACGCGAATTTTAACAAAATATTAACGCTTACAATTTAGGTGGCACTTTTC
GGGGAAATGTGCGCGGAACCCCTATTTGTTTATTTTTCTAAATACATTCAAATATGTATCCGCTCATGAG
ACAATAACCCTGATAAATGCTTCAATAATATTGAAAAAGGAAGAGTATGAGTATTCAACATTTCCGTGTC
GCCCTTATTCCCTTTTTTGCGGCATTTTGCCTTCCTGTTTTTGCTCACCCAGAAACGCTGGTGAAAGTAA
AAGATGCTGAAGATCAGTTGGGTGCACGAGTGGGTTACATCGAACTGGATCTCAACAGCGGTAAGATCCT
TGAGAGTTTTCGCCCCGAAGAACGTTTTCCAATGATGAGCACTTTTAAAGTTCTGCTATGTGGCGCGGTA
TTATCCCGTATTGACGCCGGGCAAGAGCAACTCGGTCGCCGCATACACTATTCTCAGAATGACTTGGTTG
AGTACTCACCAGTCACAGAAAAGCATCTTACGGATGGCATGACAGTAAGAGAATTATGCAGTGCTGCCAT
AACCATGAGTGATAACACTGCGGCCAACTTACTTCTGACAACGATCGGAGGACCGAAGGAGCTAACCGCT
TTTTTGCACAACATGGGGGATCATGTAACTCGCCTTGATCGTTGGGAACCGGAGCTGAATGAAGCCATAC
CAAACGACGAGCGTGACACCACGATGCCTGTAGCAATGGCAACAACGTTGCGCAAACTATTAACTGGCGA
ACTACTTACTCTAGCTTCCCGGCAACAATTAATAGACTGGATGGAGGCGGATAAAGTTGCAGGACCACTT
CTGCGCTCGGCCCTTCCGGCTGGCTGGTTTATTGCTGATAAATCTGGAGCCGGTGAGCGTGGGTCTCGCG
GTATCATTGCAGCACTGGGGCCAGATGGTAAGCCCTCCCGTATCGTAGTTATCTACACGACGGGGAGTCA
GGCAACTATGGATGAACGAAATAGACAGATCGCTGAGATAGGTGCCTCACTGATTAAGCATTGGTAACTG
TCAGACCAAGTTTACTCATATATACTTTAGATTGATTTAAAACTTCATTTTTAATTTAAAAGGATCTAGG
TGAAGATCCTTTTTGATAATCTCATGACCAAAATCCCTTAACGTGAGTTTTCGTTCCACTGAGCGTCAGA
CCCCGTAGAAAAGATCAAAGGATCTTCTTGAGATCCTTTTTTTCTGCGCGTAATCTGCTGCTTGCAAACA
AAAAAACCACCGCTACCAGCGGTGGTTTGTTTGCCGGATCAAGAGCTACCAACTCTTTTTCCGAAGGTAA
CTGGCTTCAGCAGAGCGCAGATACCAAATACTGTTCTTCTAGTGTAGCCGTAGTTAGGCCACCACTTCAA
GAACTCTGTAGCACCGCCTACATACCTCGCTCTGCTAATCCTGTTACCAGTGGCTGCTGCCAGTGGCGAT
AAGTCGTGTCTTACCGGGTTGGACTCAAGACGATAGTTACCGGATAAGGCGCAGCGGTCGGGCTGAACGG
GGGGTTCGTGCACACAGCCCAGCTTGGAGCGAACGACCTACACCGAACTGAGATACCTACAGCGTGAGCT
ATGAGAAAGCGCCACGCTTCCCGAAGGGAGAAAGGCGGACAGGTATCCGGTAAGCGGCAGGGTCGGAACA
GGAGAGCGCACGAGGGAGCTTCCAGGGGGAAACGCCTGGTATCTTTATAGTCCTGTCGGGTTTCGCCACC
TCTGACTTGAGCGTCGATTTTTGTGATGCTCGTCAGGGGGGCGGAGCCTATGGAAAAACGCCAGCAACGC
GGCCTTTTTACGGTTCCTGGCCTTTTGCTGGCCTTTTGCTCACATGTTCTTTCCTGCGTTATCCCCTGAT
TCTGTGGATAACCGTATTACCGCCTTTGAGTGAGCTGATACCGCTCGCCGCAGCCGAACGACCGAGCGCA
GCGAGTCAGTGAGCGAGGAAGCGGAAGAGCGCCCAATACGCAAACCGCCTCTCCCCGCGCGTTGGCCGAT
TCATTAATGCAGCTGGCACGACAGGTTTCCCGACTGGAAAGCGGGCAGTGAGCGCAACGCAATTAATGTG
AGTTAGCTCACTCATTAGGCACCCCAGGCTTTACACTTTATGCTTCCGGCTCGTATGTTGTGTGGAATTG
TGAGCGGATAACAATTTCACACAGGAAACAGCTATGACCATGATTACGCCAAGCGCGCAATTAACCCTCA
CTAAAGGGAACAAAAGCTGGAGCTGCAAGC
Features (pLannotate 1.2.2; 31 found; start..end, strand, type, name):
      5..231     +  promoter       RSV promoter: Rous sarcoma virus enhancer/promoter
    232..412     +  LTR            5' LTR (truncated): truncated 5' long terminal repeat (LTR) from HIV-1
    459..584     +  misc_feature   HIV-1 Ψ: packaging signal of human immunodeficiency virus type 1
    568..931     +  CDS            HIV-1 gag (fragment): gag protein from human immunodeficiency virus 1; gag
   1077..1310    +  misc_feature   RRE: The Rev response element (RRE) of HIV-1 allows for Rev-dependent mRNA export from the nucleus to the cytoplasm.
   1687..1713    +  CDS            Rev (fragment): human immunodeficiency virus 1 (HIV-1) Rev protein; rev; enhances nuclear export of unspliced and incompletely spliced viral mRNAs
   1720..1743    +  promoter       SV40 promoter (fragment): SV40 early promoter
   1744..1815    +  promoter       SV40 promoter (fragment): SV40 enhancer and early promoter
   1839..1974    +  rep_origin     SV40 ori: SV40 origin of replication
   2020..2616    +  CDS            PuroR (fragment): puromycin N-acetyltransferase; pac from Streptomyces; confers resistance to puromycin
   2665..2782    +  misc_feature   cPPT/CTS: central polypurine tract and central termination sequence of HIV-1
   2847..2913    +  CDS            small t antigen (fragment): SV40 (simian virus 40) small t antigen
   2920..4098    +  promoter       EF-1α promoter: strong constitutive promoter for human elongation factor EF-1α
   4115..4777    +  CDS            ZNF354C (fragment) (sequence withheld): Z354C_HUMAN - Also known as KID3. Experimental evidence at protein level: Swiss-Prot protein existence level 1. May function as a transcription repressor. Binds to 5'-CCACA- 3' core sequence. Suppresses osteogenic effects of RUNX2. May be involved in osteoblastic differentiation (By similarity). Plays a role in postnatal myogenesis, may be involved in the regulation of satellite cells self-renewal (By similarity). From Homo sapiens (Human).
   5792..5845    +  promoter       U6 promoter (fragment): RNA polymerase III promoter for human U6 snRNA
   5887..6475    +  misc_feature   WPRE: woodchuck hepatitis virus posttranscriptional regulatory element
   6526..6545    +  misc_feature   cPPT/CTS (fragment): central polypurine tract and central termination sequence of HIV-1
   6547..6780    +  LTR            3' LTR (ΔU3): self-inactivating 3' long terminal repeat (LTR) from HIV-1
   6858..6979    +  polyA_signal   SV40 poly(A) signal: SV40 polyadenylation signal
   7019..7154    +  rep_origin     SV40 ori: SV40 origin of replication
   7175..7193    -  promoter       T7 promoter: promoter for bacteriophage T7 RNA polymerase
   7201..7356    +  CDS            lacZα (fragment): LacZα fragment of β-galactosidase; lacZ fragment
   7361..7789    +  rep_origin     f1 ori (sequence partly withheld): f1 bacteriophage origin of replication; arrow indicates direction of (+) strand synthesis
   7842..7946    +  promoter       AmpR promoter: bla
   7947..8807    +  CDS            AmpR: β-lactamase; bla; confers resistance to ampicillin, carbenicillin, and related antibiotics
   8978..9566    +  rep_origin     ori: high-copy-number ColE1/pMB1/pBR322/pUC origin of replication
   9749..9841    +  CDS            lacI (fragment): lac repressor; lacI; The lac repressor binds to the lac operator to inhibit transcription in E. coli. This inhibition can be relieved by adding lactose or isopropyl-β-D-thiogalactopyranoside (IPTG).
   9854..9875    +  protein_bind   CAP binding site: CAP binding activates transcription in the presence of cAMP. E. coli catabolite activator protein
   9890..9920    +  promoter       lac promoter: promoter for the E. coli lac operon
   9928..9944    +  protein_bind   lac operator: The lac repressor binds to the lac operator to inhibit transcription in E. coli. This inhibition can be relieved by adding lactose or isopropyl-β-D-thiogalactopyranoside (IPTG). lac repressor encoded by lacI
   9989..10007   +  promoter       T3 promoter: promoter for bacteriophage T3 RNA polymerase
