[The description below was written by a language model from this plasmid's Addgene catalogue record and pLannotate feature annotations shown in this document.]
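Description:
TFORF2591 is a lentiviral mammalian expression plasmid built on the pLX_TRC317 backbone, one member of a barcoded library of transcription factor open reading frames. It carries human ZNF354C (also known as KID3), a zinc-finger protein annotated as a probable transcriptional repressor with proposed roles in osteoblastic differentiation and postnatal myogenesis. The ORF was made synthetically and is driven by the strong constitutive EF-1α promoter. The automated annotation matches only the first part of the insert to ZNF354C, although the catalogue lists an insert of about 1.8 kb, which fits the space between the promoter and the WPRE. A WPRE downstream of the ORF enhances transcript stability and expression. According to the record, each library construct also carries a unique 24-bp barcode. This barcode is not annotated in the feature table, so its position cannot be stated from the record.

The viral framework has a third-generation, self-inactivating layout. An RSV promoter fused to a truncated HIV-1 5' LTR drives genomic RNA production in packaging cells, followed by the Ψ packaging signal, a gag fragment, the RRE for Rev-dependent nuclear export, a cPPT/CTS and a ΔU3 3' LTR that disables LTR promoter activity after integration. Upstream of the EF-1α cassette, an SV40 early promoter expresses puromycin N-acetyltransferase, allowing selection of transduced cells. In bacteria the plasmid is maintained by a high-copy ColE1/pUC-type origin with ampicillin resistance, and an f1 origin is also present. The depositor notes a risk of recombination during propagation.

The construct is intended for overexpressing ZNF354C, alone or in pooled screens. In pooled screens, barcode readout identifies which transcription factor each cell received, as in directed differentiation studies.
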