Addgene plasmid #144211: TFORF2591
Purpose: Lentiviral vector for overexpressing transcription factor ORFs with unique 24-bp barcodes. Barcodes facilitate identification of transcription factors in pooled screens.
Depositing lab: Feng Zhang. Depositing organization: Broad Institute. Publication: A transcription factor atlas of directed differentiation. Joung J, Ma S, Tay T, Geiger-Schuller KR, Kirchgatterer PC, Verdine VK, Guo B, Arias-Garcia MA, Allen WE, Singh A, Kuksenko O, Abudayyeh OO, Gootenberg JS, Fu Z, Macrae RK, Buenrostro JD, Regev A, Zhang F. Cell. 2023 Jan 5;186(1):209-229.e26. doi: 10.1016/j.cell.2022.11.026. PubMed 36608654.
Backbone
  Vector backbone: pLX_TRC317
  Backbone manufacturer: Broad Institute Genetic Perturbation Platform
  Backbone size w/o insert (bp): 8264
  Vector type: Mammalian Expression, Lentiviral
  Selectable markers: Puromycin
Growth in bacteria
  Bacterial resistance: Ampicillin, 100 μg/mL
  Growth temperature: 37°C
  Growth strain: NEB Stable
  Copy number: High Copy
Gene/Insert
  Gene/Insert name: ZNF354C
  Species: H. sapiens (human)
  Insert size (bp): 1766
  Entrez Gene: ZNF354C (a.k.a. KID3)
  Promoter: EF1a
  Cloning method: Unknown
  Sequencing primers: 5′ GGGTGGAGACTGAAGTTAGGCCAG; 3′ CACATAGCGTAAAAGGAGCAACATAG
Terms and licenses: Academic/Nonprofit Terms; Industry Terms: Not Available to Industry
Depositor comments: NM_014594,XM_017009409,ENST00000315475 . The transcription factor ORF portion of this plasmid was synthesized by Genewiz. Please test multiple small colonies in case of plasmid recombination. To make this collection available in a timely manner, a portion of this collection was not fully sequenced by Addgene. If an Addgene verified full plasmid sequence is not available, please contact us prior to placing an order to request the full sequence.
How to cite: TFORF2591 was a gift from Feng Zhang (Addgene plasmid # 144211 ; http://n2t.net/addgene:144211 ; RRID:Addgene_144211)
