>Addgene plasmid #144211 | TFORF2591 | depositor partial sequence | sequence record 284748 | Insert
ACCGCCACC
[1662 nt withheld, positions 10-1671]
TAGTAATGAACTAGTCCGTAACTTGAAAGTATTTCGATTTCTTGGCTTTATATATCTTGTGGAAAGGACG
AGTGACAGAAACCGAATGCGCTTTG
