>Addgene plasmid #144211 | TFORF2591 | depositor partial sequence | sequence record 284749 | Barcode
GTGACAGAAACCGAATGCGCTTTG
